Addgene plasmid #19332: pJL43.1 - Pglh-2::MosTase::glh-2utr
Depositing lab: Erik Jorgensen. Depositing organization: University of Utah. Publication: Single-copy insertion of transgenes in Caenorhabditis elegans. Christian Frøkjær-Jensen, M Wayne Davis, Christopher E Hopkins, Blake J Newman, Jason M Thumme, Søren-Peter Olesen, Morten Grunnet & Erik M Jorgensen. 10.1038/ng.248 PubMed 18953339.
Backbone
  Vector backbone: N/A
  Backbone size w/o insert (bp): 2961
  Vector type: Worm Expression
Growth in bacteria
  Bacterial resistance: Ampicillin, 100 μg/mL
  Growth temperature: 37°C
  Growth strain: DH5alpha
  Copy number: High Copy
Gene/Insert
  Gene/Insert name: Pglh-2::Mos1 transposase
  Species: C. elegans (nematode)
  Insert size (bp): 4116
  Cloning method: Restriction Enzyme
  Sequencing primers: 5′ n/a
Terms and licenses: Academic/Nonprofit Terms; Industry Terms: Not Available to Industry
Depositor comments: This plasmid was made by Dr. Jean Louis Bessereau and described in the publication: Bessereau JL, Wright A, Williams DC, Schuske K, Davis MW, Jorgensen EM. Mobilization of a Drosophila transposon in the Caenorhabditis elegans germ line. Nature. 2001 Sep 6;413(6851):70-4.
How to cite: pJL43.1 - Pglh-2::MosTase::glh-2utr was a gift from Erik Jorgensen (Addgene plasmid # 19332 ; http://n2t.net/addgene:19332 ; RRID:Addgene_19332)
