[The description below was written by a language model from this plasmid's Addgene catalogue record and the feature table of its GenBank file.]
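Description:
pJL43.1 (Pglh-2::MosTase::glh-2utr) is a 7,077 bp circular worm expression plasmid that supplies Mos1 transposase in Caenorhabditis elegans. The catalogue entry does not name the backbone. The annotated features, however, match a pBluescript-type cloning vector of about 3 kb: a lac promoter/operator region, T3 and T7 phage promoters, KS/SK and M13 primer sites flanking the cloning region, and an f1 origin that allows single-stranded DNA production. In E. coli the plasmid replicates from a high-copy ColE1/pUC-type origin and is selected with ampicillin through the bla (beta-lactamase) gene. No selectable or visible marker for worms is recorded.

The insert of about 4.1 kb lies between the KS and SK primer sites, but the feature table leaves this region unannotated, so its internal layout is known only from the construct name and catalogue fields. According to these, the Mos1 transposase coding sequence is placed under the promoter of the C. elegans glh-2 gene and followed by the glh-2 3′ UTR. Since glh-2 is a germline-expressed gene, this arrangement is meant to direct transposase production to the germ line. The depositor's comments say the plasmid was first built for work on mobilising a Drosophila transposon in the C. elegans germ line. The associated publication concerns single-copy insertion of transgenes in C. elegans. This fits its use as a helper plasmid, in which transposase excises a genomic Mos1 element and the resulting break can be repaired from a co-supplied transgene template.
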