LOCUS       Exported 7077 bp ds-DNA circular SYN 12-MAY-2021
DEFINITION  synthetic circular DNA
ACCESSION   .
VERSION     .
KEYWORDS    pJL43.1 - Pglh-2::MosTase::glh-2utr
SOURCE      synthetic DNA construct
  ORGANISM  synthetic DNA construct
REFERENCE   1 (bases 1 to 7077)
  AUTHORS   Christian Frøkjær-Jensen, M Wayne Davis, Christopher E Hopkins,
  TITLE     Single-copy insertion of transgenes in Caenorhabditis elegans
  PUBMED    18953339
REFERENCE   2 (bases 1 to 7077)
  AUTHORS   .
  TITLE     Direct Submission
  JOURNAL   Exported May 12, 2021 from SnapGene Server 1.1.58
            http://www.snapgene.com
FEATURES             Location/Qualifiers
     source          1..7077
                     /organism="synthetic DNA construct"
                     /mol_type="other DNA"
     promoter        24..128
                     /gene="bla"
                     /label=AmpR promoter
     CDS             129..989
                     /codon_start=1
                     /gene="bla"
                     /product="beta-lactamase"
                     /label=AmpR
                     /note="confers resistance to ampicillin, carbenicillin, and
                     related antibiotics"
                     /translation="MSIQHFRVALIPFFAAFCLPVFAHPETLVKVKDAEDQLGARVGYI
                     ELDLNSGKILESFRPEERFPMMSTFKVLLCGAVLSRIDAGQEQLGRRIHYSQNDLVEYS
                     PVTEKHLTDGMTVRELCSAAITMSDNTAANLLLTTIGGPKELTAFLHNMGDHVTRLDRW
                     EPELNEAIPNDERDTTMPVAMATTLRKLLTGELLTLASRQQLIDWMEADKVAGPLLRSA
                     LPAGWFIADKSGAGERGSRGIIAALGPDGKPSRIVVIYTTGSQATMDERNRQIAEIGAS
                     LIKHW"
     primer_bind     complement(347..366)
                     /label=Amp-R
                     /note="Ampicillin resistance gene, reverse primer"
     rep_origin      1160..1748
                     /direction=RIGHT
                     /label=ori
                     /note="high-copy-number ColE1/pMB1/pBR322/pUC origin of
                     replication"
     primer_bind     1649..1668
                     /label=pBR322ori-F
                     /note="pBR322 origin, forward primer"
     primer_bind     1902..1919
                     /label=L4440
                     /note="L4440 vector, forward primer"
     protein_bind    2036..2057
                     /label=CAP binding site
                     /bound_moiety="E. coli catabolite activator protein"
                     /note="CAP binding activates transcription in the presence
                     of cAMP."
     promoter        2072..2102
                     /label=lac promoter
                     /note="promoter for the E. coli lac operon"
     protein_bind    2110..2126
                     /label=lac operator
                     /bound_moiety="lac repressor encoded by lacI"
                     /note="The lac repressor binds to the lac operator to
                     inhibit transcription in E. coli. This inhibition can be
                     relieved by adding lactose or
                     isopropyl-beta-D-thiogalactopyranoside (IPTG)."
     primer_bind     2115..2137
                     /label=M13/pUC Reverse
                     /note="In lacZ gene"
     primer_bind     2134..2150
                     /label=M13 rev
                     /note="common sequencing primer, one of multiple similar
                     variants"
     primer_bind     2134..2150
                     /label=M13 Reverse
                     /note="In lacZ gene. Also called M13-rev"
     primer_bind     2169..2189
                     /label=T3
                     /note="T3 promoter, forward primer"
     promoter        2171..2189
                     /label=T3 promoter
                     /note="promoter for bacteriophage T3 RNA polymerase"
     primer_bind     2218..2234
                     /label=pBluescriptKS
                     /note="For pBluescript vector"
     primer_bind     2219..2235
                     /label=KS primer
                     /note="common sequencing primer, one of multiple similar
                     variants"
     primer_bind     complement(6385..6401)
                     /label=SK primer
                     /note="common sequencing primer, one of multiple similar
                     variants"
     primer_bind     complement(6385..6401)
                     /label=pBluescriptSK
                     /note="For pBluescript vector"
     primer_bind     complement(6433..6452)
                     /label=T7
                     /note="T7 promoter, forward primer"
     promoter        complement(6434..6452)
                     /label=T7 promoter
                     /note="promoter for bacteriophage T7 RNA polymerase"
     primer_bind     complement(6462..6479)
                     /label=M13 Forward
                     /note="In lacZ gene. Also called M13-F20 or M13 (-21)
                     Forward"
     primer_bind     complement(6462..6478)
                     /label=M13 fwd
                     /note="common sequencing primer, one of multiple similar
                     variants"
     primer_bind     complement(6471..6493)
                     /label=M13/pUC Forward
                     /note="In lacZ gene"
     rep_origin      6620..7075
                     /direction=RIGHT
                     /label=f1 ori
                     /note="f1 bacteriophage origin of replication; arrow
                     indicates direction of (+) strand synthesis"
     primer_bind     complement(6707..6726)
                     /label=F1ori-R
                     /note="F1 origin, reverse primer"
     primer_bind     6917..6938
                     /label=F1ori-F
                     /note="F1 origin, forward primer"
ORIGIN
        1 gtggcacttt tcggggaaat gtgcgcggaa cccctatttg tttatttttc taaatacatt
       61 caaatatgta tccgctcatg agacaataac cctgataaat gcttcaataa tattgaaaaa
      121 ggaagagtat gagtattcaa catttccgtg tcgcccttat tccctttttt gcggcatttt
      181 gccttcctgt ttttgctcac ccagaaacgc tggtgaaagt aaaagatgct gaagatcagt
      241 tgggtgcacg agtgggttac atcgaactgg atctcaacag cggtaagatc cttgagagtt
      301 ttcgccccga agaacgtttt ccaatgatga gcacttttaa agttctgcta tgtggcgcgg
      361 tattatcccg tattgacgcc gggcaagagc aactcggtcg ccgcatacac tattctcaga
      421 atgacttggt tgagtactca ccagtcacag aaaagcatct tacggatggc atgacagtaa
      481 gagaattatg cagtgctgcc ataaccatga gtgataacac tgcggccaac ttacttctga
      541 caacgatcgg aggaccgaag gagctaaccg cttttttgca caacatgggg gatcatgtaa
      601 ctcgccttga tcgttgggaa ccggagctga atgaagccat accaaacgac gagcgtgaca
      661 ccacgatgcc tgtagcaatg gcaacaacgt tgcgcaaact attaactggc gaactactta
      721 ctctagcttc ccggcaacaa ttaatagact ggatggaggc ggataaagtt gcaggaccac
      781 ttctgcgctc ggcccttccg gctggctggt ttattgctga taaatctgga gccggtgagc
      841 gtgggtctcg cggtatcatt gcagcactgg ggccagatgg taagccctcc cgtatcgtag
      901 ttatctacac gacggggagt caggcaacta tggatgaacg aaatagacag atcgctgaga
      961 taggtgcctc actgattaag cattggtaac tgtcagacca agtttactca tatatacttt
     1021 agattgattt aaaacttcat ttttaattta aaaggatcta ggtgaagatc ctttttgata
     1081 atctcatgac caaaatccct taacgtgagt tttcgttcca ctgagcgtca gaccccgtag
     1141 aaaagatcaa aggatcttct tgagatcctt tttttctgcg cgtaatctgc tgcttgcaaa
     1201 caaaaaaacc accgctacca gcggtggttt gtttgccgga tcaagagcta ccaactcttt
     1261 ttccgaaggt aactggcttc agcagagcgc agataccaaa tactgtcctt ctagtgtagc
     1321 cgtagttagg ccaccacttc aagaactctg tagcaccgcc tacatacctc gctctgctaa
     1381 tcctgttacc agtggctgct gccagtggcg ataagtcgtg tcttaccggg ttggactcaa
     1441 gacgatagtt accggataag gcgcagcggt cgggctgaac ggggggttcg tgcacacagc
     1501 ccagcttgga gcgaacgacc tacaccgaac tgagatacct acagcgtgag ctatgagaaa
     1561 gcgccacgct tcccgaaggg agaaaggcgg acaggtatcc ggtaagcggc agggtcggaa
     1621 caggagagcg cacgagggag cttccagggg gaaacgcctg gtatctttat agtcctgtcg
     1681 ggtttcgcca cctctgactt gagcgtcgat ttttgtgatg ctcgtcaggg gggcggagcc
     1741 tatggaaaaa cgccagcaac gcggcctttt tacggttcct ggccttttgc tggccttttg
     1801 ctcacatgtt ctttcctgcg ttatcccctg attctgtgga taaccgtatt accgcctttg
     1861 agtgagctga taccgctcgc cgcagccgaa cgaccgagcg cagcgagtca gtgagcgagg
     1921 aagcggaaga gcgcccaata cgcaaaccgc ctctccccgc gcgttggccg attcattaat
     1981 gcagctggca cgacaggttt cccgactgga aagcgggcag tgagcgcaac gcaattaatg
     2041 tgagttagct cactcattag gcaccccagg ctttacactt tatgcttccg gctcgtatgt
     2101 tgtgtggaat tgtgagcgga taacaatttc acacaggaaa cagctatgac catgattacg
     2161 ccaagcgcgc aattaaccct cactaaaggg aacaaaagct gggtaccggg ccccccctcg
     2221 aggtcgacgg tatcgataag cttgatatcg aattcatatt accattattc ttgaactttt
     2281 atagtctttg gtagtggttt cgtgtagaaa ggcattggag tcgaaaggtt tgaaagtggt
     2341 tcagaagaat ccgagtcgaa atgaatccca gaatctacaa aaacttttat taaacaattt
     2401 agagcttttg agagtgtcat gttaaatttg cattcataac tgttttgtta tctgtttcta
     2461 ctaattagtt ccaccgaatc aggatgcagt gagcgaaacc gaaatcgtga atttcggttt
     2521 cgcccacagg ggacgaaaag taggttacta atatgtgaag cttttaaaaa ctccataaat
     2581 tttgtgaact ccacagctag gatcaagggt gccgatttat cgtttttcag gaaaacattt
     2641 ttttgtttac atttttttaa aaagttgcgg gttttctcgt tttagaataa attcatgttt
     2701 ccttaatttt tttttcatca acacaaaaaa ttgattatta aacattttct taaaaaattt
     2761 tccgattttt cgtttttcag gaaaatcgaa attttttcgc ttttccgata tttcgaaaaa
     2821 tatttcattt ttagagttta tcttcttttt agaagaaaat tatgttttct tatgattttt
     2881 cccatcaaca aaacaataat tttttgaaac tgatttttct ttgttaactt tctaaatttt
     2941 tttatttttc aggaaaatcg aacaatcgaa aattgttcat ttttcatgat accctaaaaa
     3001 tataaagttt gatcgatata atctatttca atcttatgaa aatttttaaa ataaactgac
     3061 cagaatcgga tgttgcttcg gtagctgaga ggttccattg ttcttcctca tcgacttcat
     3121 catcactatc ttcttcaatc gttgttacta cccattgttt tccaaccaat ttttcattgc
     3181 acttgaaatt ttcaagggct ttcatactac tttgatacat ttccaatgcc gaattatgct
     3241 cgttagtcat caaatcctca gcaggagaaa caccatccga gaaggaatac tttccaaaac
     3301 caacagagaa taaactttga ttttccatat caaatccaga agacttgtag tttgatattg
     3361 gtctagaaat ctggctgcag cgagtttcag agttacagcg agcaaaatca tattgtatca
     3421 gagccgtgaa gtacgtgaat ttcttgtatg aaaccagttt ttgaagctgt ttgagaatga
     3481 aaatatgttc atcgcaaggt ttttcagcat actttgaagc gtcacgtggg ttcagaatga
     3541 gttttccgtc cggtaagatc tcaatcaacg tttcagtgtt aagctctggt tgtgtgacat
     3601 actgcaattt tttaattgaa ggcaaaattt gatgttcaaa caaatttacg ttgaaaatcg
     3661 ccgtccgaat cgcgtatact tcgttaaaat gaacgttgaa tgaccgaagg gattgaagaa
     3721 tacaagctaa aacgtcgttg gcagtattcg tgatatgaac ccttaagaat attgtttaaa
     3781 tttggccaaa ttcagagtta ttaccattga atcagaagtt gaataatcca tgatttttct
     3841 tccataggca acggttctgc gaccattgca atcattgatt ggcatgaaat gtgtgccata
     3901 tcgtcgtcct tcattgtatg gcttctcagt gactcgataa tttttttcgc gaggggttcg
     3961 attccatcct tgctttgata atactgagtt atgtggctga gaagaactcc tcctcctcgc
     4021 ggacgaggca aatagtcttg cattgaaagt tcgttgagag catgaattgc gtccagtaca
     4081 ctaatattca tttctgaaaa aattaattaa attgtaaatt aaatatgcca aaagataaac
     4141 gaacgtttaa gtttaaaaag gtctccagat taattaggga aactattttc agaaagaaaa
     4201 attctgaagg ttccacaaag tattactggt atggcaaaaa gtgcgatgca aggatactga
     4261 aattgtattc agaaaatccc aaattgagtt tttaaaaggc tcatacgagc agcataggac
     4321 aagggtctcg ccacgttcgt cctctacagt actcccgcgc ggcaaatttc aaatcttttg
     4381 cgcgcgagtt tctgagtttc cattcattta aaattttttg gtttgcaaac gccaaacttg
     4441 tactttttcc tggaagttcg aagacgcgtt atgtcgagtt tcgtgccgaa taaagagcaa
     4501 acgcggacag tattaatttt ctgttttcat ttgaagaaaa cagctgcgga atcgcaccga
     4561 atgcttgttg aagcctttgg cgaacaagta ccaactgtga aaacgtgtga acggtggttt
     4621 caacgcttca aaagtggtga ttttgacgtc gacgacaaag agcacggaaa accgccaaaa
     4681 aggtacgaag acgccgaact gcaagcatta ttggatgaag acgatgctca aacgtaagtt
     4741 taaacatata tactaactaa cccatggatt atttaaattt tcaggcaaaa acaactcgca
     4801 gagcagttgg aagtaagtca acaagcagtt tccaatcgct tgcgagagat gggaaagatt
     4861 cagaaggtcg gtagatgggt gccacatgag ttgaacgaga ggcagatgga gaggcgcaaa
     4921 aacacatgcg aaattttgct ttcacgatac aaaaggaagt cgtttttgca tcgtatcgtt
     4981 actggagatg aaaaatggat cttttttgtt aatcctaaac gtaaaaagtc atacgttgat
     5041 cctggacaac cggccacatc gactgctcga ccgaatcgct ttggcaagaa gacgatgctc
     5101 tgtgtttggt gggatcagag cggtgtcatt tactatgagc tcttgaaacc cggcgaaacg
     5161 gtgaatacgg cacgctacca acaacaattg atcaatttga accgtgcgct tcagagaaaa
     5221 cgaccggaat atcaaaaaag acaacacagg gtcatttttc tccatgacaa cgctccatca
     5281 catacggcaa gagcggttcg cgacacgttg gaaacactca attgggaagt gcttccgcat
     5341 gcggcttact caccagacct ggccccatcc gattaccacc tattcgcttc gatgggacac
     5401 gcactcgctg agcagcgctt cgattcttac gaaagtgtga aaaaatggct cgatgaatgg
     5461 ttcgccgcaa aagacgatga gttctactgg cgtggaatcc acaaattgcc cgagagatgg
     5521 gaaaaatgtg tcgcgagcga cggcaaatac tttgaatagc tagcatgtat ctgcatatcc
     5581 ttcaaatgtt gtccatattg tatcagtaaa ttataatgcc ccctttttat atattctcct
     5641 tatcatgtaa atgttctatt gattttttgc tggtgtaaaa cgtttttata gtaaatcctc
     5701 tccacagtga atttgttaaa ttgtatcaaa acaagacatt gattaaattt gttcgagact
     5761 tgtggattgt aaaatatttt gcagaaaatg gcaatattca tttagaaaca ttacttccat
     5821 aataggaaaa actatttatg agttttcatg tgcctatgca agttcccact ctgtgtgaat
     5881 ttcatcatac aaattgagca aacataaggt ttatgtccag tatgggttct cagatgtttt
     5941 gtaagagttg agctgtcggt gaatgccttc tcacattgag cacatggata cggtctctct
     6001 ccagtgtgtg ttctgaaata atgaaaaata gtcttgcaat atgtttctac tattcgagaa
     6061 aaaatgtaat tttttttctt atggtaacct gcaatttata tattttttat ttgccgttat
     6121 tgacattatt ataagaaatt ggaggatatc acaaatatcg taaattctcc aaaattttga
     6181 cacttcactt taaagacaaa tgcggttttt ccgagtgtgt ctcgccacga tctcagtcat
     6241 aatggtcgct acaggtgcca aactttaggc atttgttata tttgatgcag aaaaccaagc
     6301 acatgaaaat taaaattgtc aagtagacaa tgaaatccag acattgttat gattcatttt
     6361 tttgcgaatt cctgcagccc gggggatcca ctagttctag agcggccgcc accgcggtgg
     6421 agctccaatt cgccctatag tgagtcgtat tacgcgcgct cactggccgt cgttttacaa
     6481 cgtcgtgact gggaaaaccc tggcgttacc caacttaatc gccttgcagc acatccccct
     6541 ttcgccagct ggcgtaatag cgaagaggcc cgcaccgatc gcccttccca acagttgcgc
     6601 agcctgaatg gcgaatgggn nnnnnnnnnn nnnnnnnnnn nnnnnnnnnn nnnnnnnnnn
     6661 nnnnnnnnnn nnnnnnnnnn nnnnnnnnnn nnnnnnnnnn nnnnnnnnnn nnnnnnnnnn
     6721 nnnnnnnnnn nnnnnnnnnn nnncnnnnnn nnnnnnnnnn nnnnnnnnnn nnnnnnnnnn
     6781 nnnnnnnnnn nnnnnnnnnn nnnnnnnnnn nnnnnnnnnn nnnnnnnnnn nnnnnannnn
     6841 nnnnnnnnnn nnnnnnnnnn nnnnnnnnnn nnnnnnnnnn nnnnnccttt gacgttggag
     6901 tccacgttct ttaatagtgg actcttgttc caaactggaa caacactcaa ccctatctcg
     6961 gtctattctt ttgatttata agggattttg ccgatttcgg cctattggtt aaaaaatgag
     7021 ctgatttaac aaaaatttaa cgcgaatttt aacaaaatat taacgcttac aatttag
//
