>Addgene plasmid #19332 | pJL43.1 - Pglh-2::MosTase::glh-2utr | addgene partial sequence | sequence record 25129 | 19332 with M13pUC-fwd
TATACGACTCACTATAGGGCGAATTGGAGCTCCACCGCGGTGGCGGCCGCTCTAGAACTAGTGGATCCCC
CGGGCTGCAGGAATTCGCAAAAAAATGAATCATAACAATGTCTGGATTTCATTGTCTACTTGACAATTTT
AATTTTCATGTGCTTGGTTTTCTGCATCAAATATAACAAATGCCTAAAGTTTGGCACCTGTAGCGACCAT
TATGACTGAGATCGTGGCGAGACACACTCGGAAAAACCGCATTTGTCTTTAAAGTGAAGTGTCAAAATTT
TGGAGAATTTACGATATTTGTGATATCCTCCAATTTCTTATAATAATGTCAATAACGGCAAATAAAAAAT
ATATAAATTGCAGGTTACCATAAGAAAAAAAATTACATTTTTTCTCGAATAGTAGAAACATATTGCAAGA
CTATTTTTCATTATTTCAGAACACACACTGGAGAGAGACCGTATCCATGTGCTCAATGTGAGAAGGCATT
CACCGACAGCTCAACTCTTACAAAACATCTGAGAACCCATACTGGACATAAACCTTATGTTTGCTCAATT
TGTATGATGAAATTCACACAGAGTGGGAACTTGCATAGGCACATGAAAACTCATAAATAGTTTTTCCTAT
TATGGAAGTAATGTTTCTAAATGAATATTGCCATTTTCTGCAAAATATTTTACAATCCACAAGTCTCGAA
CAAATTTAATCAATGTCTTGTTTTGATACAATTT
